>Addgene plasmid #86730 | pBN303 | addgene full sequence | sequence record 175063 | Addgene NGS Result
TCCTTGAGGGCGATCATCTCCTTGGAGATTGGGTCGTAGGCGTAGTAACGGGAGACGAGGGCGAAGTAGT
GGTCTGGGATGGCGGTGATTTGGTGGGTGTAGGTGGTACGGGCGACGGCGGAGGCACGCTTGTCGGACCA
GTTTCCGACGACGTTGGTGAGCTCGGTGAGTCCCTGAAAATTTAAATCAGATTAGTTAGTTAGTAAAATC
ATGTTTAAACTTACCTTCATGGAGAGGAAGGAGGTCATGAGGTGACGTCCGATGTGGGACTTTGGTCCGT
TCTTGATGGCGAAGATGGAGTATGGGGCGTTCTTCTTGAGGGCCTTGTTGTAGGAACGGACGAGGTTGTC
CTTGAGGAGTTGGTACTCTTGCTTGTTGGAGGAGGAGTTTCCGGTACGGTTGACACGCTTGAGGACTGGC
TCGGAGTTACGGAGGAACTCGTCGAGGTAGACGAGTGGGTCGATACGTCCACGGGCGGAGAAGAAGTAGA
TGTGACGGGAGACGGAGGTCTTGGTCTCGGTGACGAGGCATTGGATGATGACTCCGAGGTACTTGTTTTG
GACGAGCTTGAAGGACTTTGGGTCGACGTTCTTGATGTCGGAGAAACGTCCGCAGTTGATGAAGGTGGCG
AGGAAGAGGAATTGGTAGAGGGTCTTGGTCTTGGTGAAACGGGAGGTGTACTCGAAGGAGTTGAGGATCT
TCTCGGTGATCTCCCAGATGGACTCTCCCTCGGAGAGGAGGGCCTTGAGCATCTTCTTGGAGTGGGAGTT
TCCCTTGTCGGCCTCCTCGGAGGACTCGAATTGGAGTTGGAGGGAGGAGACGATGTCGGTGATGTCGGAT
TGGTGCTTTTGTCCGTAGTATGGGATGATGGTGAACTCCCAGGCTGGGATGAGCTTCTGAAAATTTAAAT
AATCAGGGTTAGTTAGTATATATATGTTTAAACTTACCTTGAGGGAGGCCTCGAGGATGGTGGCCTTTTG
GGTCTTGTACTTGAATTGGAGGGACTTGTTGACGATGTCGAAGGAGAGGGAGTTGGAGATGATGGTGTTG
TAGGACATGAAGGTGGCACGCTTGATGGCGGTTCCGTTGTGGGTGATCATCCAGCAGAGGTAGGTGAGCT
CGGCGGCGCAGAGGGCGATCTTCTCTCCGGATGGACGCTCGAAACGCTCGACGAATTGACGGACGAGGAC
TTTTGGTGGTGTCTTACAGAGAATGTCGAATTGTGGCATTTTTGGTACCTGTAATGAAATAAATGTGACG
CTGTCGTCTCACAGGAAAGACAGATTGTGGAAAGATGGAGCAAATTTCGTGGAAAAGAGCTCTGAATGCG
TCGTCGTCGTCTTCGCTCTTCAAATAGCGTGTGTGTGTGAGCACACATAAAGTGTGTCTGTGTGTTGGCA
CAATGATTTGAAGAGCACGGGGGATTATTAGACCCTACTCTCCAAACCGAAAGGCTCTTCTTTTTTCTGG
TTCCACTGATGGATTGGTAGAATAAATGTGAATAGGGGGGAACCAGCGACTATAGTGAGTTTATTGGCAA
AAAAAACGAGAGAGGGACCGGAAATTTGGGAAGTATTCTTTCTTTTTTTCTGAATTTGGTCTAAAGAGAC
AGCTAATATCGTCCTCGTCAATTAAATTTTACGAGATTCATTTTATTTCTCCAAAGAGCTAAAAATGTTT
TGTAACAATCAAGGTTCAGACCCAGGGGTGGGCGGCAAACGATTTTTTCCGGCAAATCGGGAAATCGGGA
AATCGGCAATTTGCCTGAATTAAAATTTCCGGCAAATCGGCACACTGCCGGAATTGAAAATTTCCTGCAA
TTGGAAAACCGGCAAATTGCCTCAGTATGTCCATCATTTGTGCCAGGGGTGTTGTCGGTTTGCCGATTTG
ACGGAACTTTTCAATTCAGGCAGTTTGCCGGTTTGCCGATTTACCGGAAACTGTAATTTTCGGCAAGTTT
CCGATTTGCCATTTGCCGAACATCAATTTGCCGGAAGTGTTTAGGGGGATTTTTTTATTAGACGGAAACA
CTTAAAACTGTGCCTTTTTGAAAATTTTTTCCATTTTTCTTTAGATATTTTCATAGAATTTGCTTACTTT
TCAAAATAGATGTAGGAAAATTCATAGGATGTGCACAATTTGCCGATTGAAATTCTGAAATTTCCAAAAA
GTGCAAAACCACAATTTGCCGAATATGTTTGGCAATTGCCGTCTTCCCGGCAAATTCGGCAAATCAGCAA
TTTGCGGTTTACCAGTTTGCCGGAAATTTTCAATTCCGGCTATTTACCGATTTGCCGGGTATTTCAATAT
TGGCAATTTGCCGATTTGCCGATTTGCCGGAAAAATCGTTTGCCGCTCACCCCTGATTTGTGCCCCGGTT
AGACCGTCAGCAGTTCGGCGCTTGCCACCGACTTTCGACTGTTCCGGGATCCCAACAGCTTTTTTTCCAA
GAAAGTTGTTTTGTCAACTTTTTGACGTAGAAGTTTAGTTATTTTCAGTCTTGTTTTAATAGATACGATT
CACAGGACAAATTGGCAGGCGGCCGCATGCTACAGCCGGCTCCTCGAGACGTACGGTGCGCGCGATGCAT
TCGAAGATCTGCCCACTAGTGAGTCGTATTAACCCAGCTTTCTTGTACAAAGTGGATAGAATCAAGCATG
CTCCGCGTTTGCTGTACTATTTCTCGCAGAGCAGTTTTTTTTCTCACACTTTATTATTCTGTACTGCCCC
TCCACGCTATAATTTTTTGCATAGAGGGCCATAAAGGAAAACGGTACGGTAAAAATAATGGGTCCTTTTT
ACCGTTGTGTAGATTGTTTCTAACGGGATGCAAATTTTCACTAAAACTCTGGAAAACTGATGGAATTCTA
CGGGCAGCCGGCAATTTTAGATATTTGAAGAATCCTTCTTGATCAGTGCCAAGCTTTCCCATGGACCAAA
GATGTGGATCCAAGATCAAATGCACAGGATCTGAACTCCTTTGTTCCAAAAACAAGGATTTCTTTTCTAT
AGTTTGACCTAAATATTATAGTAGAACATATACATTTGATGATTTCATGAATAATTTATTGTTAAAAAAT
AATACATGTGTTAAAAAATAATTCTAAAAAATTAATTGGAGCGTCCTTGGCGGATATGGCGGATTGGAAG
GTCATAAGTAACTCGAACTAACCTGTAAATATAATTAATTTAGAAGTAATCATTTTGAAATGTTTCTAAA
TTTTTGTAAACGTAATCAATGATTTACTTACAAAATTTTTCGAAATATTAGTAGAAATATAAAAAACCAG
TAAAATTCAAAAGAGGCCAGCCACACATGCATCTTACAATACGAATGATGCGTTTTTTGTCGCCTCGGAG
AAGGAATCAAGCAGGCTCCGCGTTTTCTGTACTATTTCTCCCAGAGCCGTTTATTTTGCATAGGGGGTGG
GTCATAAACGGAGACGTTTTGGTATAAAATTTGCCCCTTCTTCCACCGTTGAAAAAATTGGAAAATGAAC
CGGGACAGGAAAGGGGATTTCAGGATAATGGTTCAATTATCGATGCTACTGTCATATCTGAGTAGTGGAT
TTGAGCAAGGTTTCCAAATTTTGAGTACAAGCGTCTAGTGCATGTGTCAAAAAAGTCGGGCAAAAATTAG
TTTTAATCAATAAGGTTTAAAGATCAGAAATTTTTGTCTGACCTAATGGGCCCAACTTTATTATACATAG
TTGATAATTCACTGGCCGTCGTTTTACAACGTCGTGACTGGGAAAACCCTGGCGTTACCCAACTTAATCG
CCTTGCAGCACATCCCCCTTTCGCCAGCTGGCGTAATAGCGAAGAGGCCCGCACCGATCGCCCTTCCCAA
CAGTTGCGCAGCCTGAATGGCGAATGGCGCCTGATGCGGTATTTTCTCCTTACGCATCTGTGCGGTATTT
CACACCGCATATGGTGCACTCTCAGTGCAATCTGCTCTGATGCCGCATAGTTAAGCCAGCCCCGACACCC
GCCAACACCCGCTGACGCGCCCTGACGGGCTTGTCTGCTCCCGGCATCCGCTTACAGACAAGCTGTGACC
GTCTCCGGGAGCTGCATGTGTCAGAGGTTTTCACCGTCATCACCGAAACGCGCGAGACGAAAGGGCCTCG
TGATACGCCTATTTTTATAGGTTAATGTCATGATAATAATGGTTTCTTAGACGTCAGGTGGCACTTTTCG
GGGAAATGTGCGCGGAACCCCTATTTGTTTATTTTTCTAAATACATTCAAATATGTATCCGCTCATGAGA
CAATAACCCTGATAAATGCTTCAATAATATTGAAAAAGGAAGAGTATGAGTATTCAACATTTCCGTGTCG
CCCTTATTCCCTTTTTTGCGGCATTTTGCCTTCCTGTTTTTGCTCACCCAGAAACGCTGGTGAAAGTAAA
AGATGCTGAAGATCAGTTGGGTGCACGAGTGGGTTACATCGAACTGGATCTCAACAGCGGTAAGATCCTT
GAGAGTTTTCGCCCCGAAGAACGTTTTCCAATGATGAGCACTTTTAAAGTTCTGCTATGTGGCGCGGTAT
TATCCCGTATTGACGCCGGGCAAGAGCAACTCGGTCGCCGCATACACTATTCTCAGAATGACTTGGTTGA
GTACTCACCAGTCACAGAAAAGCATCTTACGGATGGCATGACAGTAAGAGAATTATGCAGTGCTGCCATA
ACCATGAGTGATAACACTGCGGCCAACTTACTTCTGACAACGATCGGAGGACCGAAGGAGCTAACCGCTT
TTTTGCACAACATGGGGGATCATGTAACTCGCCTTGATCGTTGGGAACCGGAGCTGAATGAAGCCATACC
AAACGACGAGCGTGACACCACGATGCCTGTAGCAATGGCAACAACGTTGCGCAAACTATTAACTGGCGAA
CTACTTACTCTAGCTTCCCGGCAACAATTAATAGACTGGATGGAGGCGGATAAAGTTGCAGGACCACTTC
TGCGCTCGGCCCTTCCGGCTGGCTGGTTTATTGCTGATAAATCTGGAGCCGGTGAGCGTGGGTCTCGCGG
TATCATTGCAGCACTGGGGTCAGATGGTAAGCCCTCCCGTATCGTAGTTATCTACACGACGGGGAGTCAG
GCAACTATGGATGAACGAAATAGACAGATCGCTGAGATAGGTGCCTCACTGATTAAGCATTGGTAACTGT
CAGACCAAGTTTACTCATATATACTTTAGATTGATTTAAAACTTCATTTTTAATTTAAAAGGATCTAGGT
GAAGATCCTTTTTGATAATCTCATGACCAAAATCCCTTAACGTGAGTTTTCGTTCCACTGAGCGTCAGAC
CCCGTAGAAAAGATCAAAGGATCTTCTTGAGATCCTTTTTTTCTGCGCGTAATCTGCTGCTTGCAAACAA
AAAAACCACCGCTACCAGCGGTGGTTTGTTTGCCGGATCAAGAGCTACCAACTCTTTTTCCGAAGGTAAC
TGGCTTCAGCAGAGCGCAGATACCAAATACTGTTCTTCTAGTGTAGCCGTAGTTAGGCCACCACTTCAAG
AACTCTGTAGCACCGCCTACATACCTCGCTCTGCTAATCCTGTTACCAGTGGCTGCTGCCAGTGGCGATA
AGTCGTGTCTTACCGGGTTGGACTCAAGACGATAGTTACCGGATAAGGCGCAGCGGTCGGGCTGAACGGG
GGGTTCGTGCACACAGCCCAGCTTGGAGCGAACGACCTACACCGAACTGAGATACCTACAGCGTGAGCTA
TGAGAAAGCGCCACGCTTCCCGAAGGGAGAAAGGCGGACAGGTATCCGGTAAGCGGCAGGGTCGGAACAG
GAGAGCGCACGAGGGAGCTTCCAGGGGGAAACGCCTGGTATCTTTATAGTCCTGTCGGGTTTCGCCACCT
CTGACTTGAGCGTCGATTTTTGTGATGCTCGTCAGGGGGGCGGAGCCTATGGAAAAACGCCAGCAACGCG
GCCTTTTTACGGTTCCTGGTCTTTTGCTGGCCTTTTGCTCACATGTTCTTTCCTGCGTTATCCCCTGATT
CTGTGGATAACCGTATTACCGCCTTTGAGTGAGCTGATACCAGCGGATAACAATTTCACACAGGAAACAG
CTATGACCATGATTACGCCAAGCTATCAACTTTGTATAGAAAAGTTGGAGGGACTTCCAGCTGTCTGCGA
GCCAGTCCAAAAGGGAGAGCCAGGATCCACCGGAGAGCCAGGACCAGTCGGACCACCAGGACCATCCGGA
CAACCAGGAAACGACGGAACCCCAGGTAATCATTTCATAGTTTTTCAATCCATATCTAATCACCACATCT
TTCAGGACAACCTGGACCAAAGGGACCACCAGGACCAGACGGCAAGCCAGGAGCCGACGGAAACCCAGGA
CAGCCAGGACCAGTCGGACCACCAGGAACCCCAGGAGAGCGTGGAATCTGTCCAAAGTACTGCGCCATCG
ATGGAGGAATCTTCTTCGAGGACGGAACTCGCCGCTAAGCGGATCGCCTTTAATTTATTCTTTGCCTTAT
GCGTTGCTCAAAATAAAACATTATTTCATCCAAAATAATTTTTTGAGGTTTTAGATGAATTTGATAGTTT
AGCTTGTCACTTTCTCCTGTGCGAAGAAACTTGCTAAGCAGGTAAGCAGCATCCTTATCAAGTTTCGACC
TTATCTCTCAGTAGTCGCATACGTCGTATCCCTCATCTGCTTTGTTTTAGCCACTTCAAGGGAATTCAGA
TCACTTTTTCTCATGTGTTTTCAAATTTACTTTTGTGGAGTGACCTTAATTGACCCTCTCGTCATAAGTG
GACGGTGGGTAGTTACTTAACAAATTTCGAGTACAGGATAGTGTCAATGGCATGAGACATGTAGTAGCCA
AGCAATTATGGCGAATAAGTTTCAAAAACCAACATTCTGTCAAATACAAAGACCTGCAACATTAGAGAAT
TCATTAAATACATCTTCGAGGAAATCAAATTTTCCCGTAGACGATCCCGTAGACCTACTTGTACAATATG
TTCTAGATATACACTCCGAACTTAAAATATCTCGAACATTTGTGTTGAATATTTATTTTAATTCTAGGTT
TTTCAAATTCCGCACGATTTTTGCCATACTACTGCCCAATAGTTTACATTTATTGGGCCTGGATCTGTAA
GGCACTTTTGGGAGCTCCCTTTCTTTTCCTTCAAATTACCCATACAGATCTATAAATCACAATTTAATAC
AAGATTTTATTCAAGTTAAAAACATAAAAGGGGCTTTGCGGTGGTCCCCATTTCACCAGAGAACTATAAA
AAATATAAATTTAACATCAAATGTTGCAATTGATTCCCTCTCAAAGCTGCTTGAAGAACCCTGATTCTGT
CAAGCCTATGAAGATTTAAAAAAAATTGGGAAGACCCTTAGTTCCAAACAAGTGTCGTTGACCCAGTAGG
CGATATTCTGAAAAGTCATAAAATGGGGTTGCTAAAAAATTGGTCGCTAACTTACATTTAGCTAGGAATG
TTAATTGGAATAACTCATAATTTACAGTAAAATTATCAAAAAATAGCAAAAATCAATAGAGGACCGCTAC
ACAGGCATCCAACAGTACGAGTTCTGCGTTTTTGAATTCAAGTTTGTACAAAAAAGCAGGCTCTTTGAGC
CAATTTATCCAAGTCCTTGTAAAAAGTATTCGAAAATTGTTAACGGATAAAATGTTTATTATAATATCAA
AAACAATTTGTCAGTTGACCACTTTTTGATATATTTGACAGAAACCGGGATGAATTGGCTCAAAGTTAGG
GCGCCCTTCTATTACAGGGTTTCTGATAACAAACCGGTTATTAACTCCCAACAAGGGATGATTTCAATTC
ATCATGCTCAAATTGACCCAAATTAAGTTACATGACAAATTCATCGCCCTTTTCAACTCTTCTTGGCTCA
TCATCTGTTATTCTGTTCCTATTCTGTCTGCACCCTATACCCCTTTGCATACTCTCTCGTCATTCCTTTC
TTGGATAGTGTCTTCTTCTCCCCAGCTCTGCTACTTCTATGACTTGCGCCCGCTGCTTTTCCGCTCGTTC
CTCTCCTCTCTGACGTCTTCTTCTGCTTCTTTTCTCCTTCCTTTTTCCCTTCTCAATCTTCCTCTTTTTC
CCATTTCTGTCAATCATTCGAAGAAGAAGAAGAAGAAGACCCTCATTCATTTCATTTTTTTTTCTGTCGG
TGTGTGCTGCTCGGTTAAGAGTGAGCTCTCTATTCCACGTCTTCTTCTTTTTCTTCTTCGATTCGAATCA
ATCACTCCACCAAAACGCATTCGTTTTTGGGATTCACCCCGCGGTTCGCAATAGGTTTCTTTTTCAAATT
ATTAGCGTTATAAATAGAAAAATGGTGGAGTTTCAATAAAAATGATAATTTACAAAGTGTATTTTGATTA
CATGTACTCAAAAAGGTTGAAATTTTTCATACCAGTTTTCCGGAAATCCATCTGATATCATTATCGTATT
TTTCTTTTTAAAAATGTTTTCAAAAAAAAACAAAATATAGCTGGTTATTTGGCACCCTCTAATTACCATT
TTCCTGTCACACCACACTCTTTTCCTTCTTCCACTTCTTTCCGTTTTCAGCCGCTTCCAACCAAACCGAT
ATGAAAGCCGAGCAACAACGATCGATTCCACCCGGCTCGGCGACCTTCCCGTCGCAGGTGAGACTCAGAA
AACTAGAGAAACCGCTCAACTAACTCTTGATATCCGATTTCATTCTTTTCTCTTTTCTTTTTGTTGAACT
TTTCCATATTTCCAGATGCCACGGCCACCACCAAGCACCGAACAAGGAATCACAACGGAATCGGAGCTTG
CGAAGAAAGCTCAAATCACTCCGAACGACGTTTTAGCACTTCCGGGAATCACTCAAGGTATCTTGCTCCC
TTTGGATTTCAGTTTAAAACATAAATTTAGGATTCTTATGCTCCCCATCTGCGAACATCTATAACATCGA
GTTCACCAAGTTCCAAATCCGTGATCTGGACACTGAGCAAGTGCTTTTCGAGATCGCCAAACCGGAGAAC
GATCAGGAGAATGATGAGTCGCCACAGGAGTCGGCAAGATACGTGCGTTATAGATTTGCTCCAAACTTTT
TGAAACTCAAAACGGTCGGAGCAACTGTGGAATTCAAAGTAGGAGACATCCCAATCCATCATTTCCGAAT
GATCGAACGTCACTTCTTCAAAGATCGCCTTCTGAAGTGTTTTGACTTTGAATTCGGATTCTGTATTCCG
AATTCACGAAACAACTGTGAACATATCTATGAGTTCCCTCAACTCTCTCAACAACTCAGTGAGTCATTAT
TCTAAAAAGTACAATTCAAAAGACTAATCTCTTTTTCAGTGGACGACATGATCAACAATCCAAACGAGAC
TCGTTCTGACAGCTTCTATTTCGTCGATAACAAACTCGTCATGCACAACAAAGCCGACTACTCATATGAT
GCATAAATATTTAATACAAAAATGTTCTGGATAATTATTCTGTCGAATAGAAAAAAAACTCCAAATGTGA
TTAAATTCCAATAATTCCTGTCTAGTTTGTTCCTTCCCCTTCCCCTTCTCATGTTCAATGCATTCCTAAG
CTTTTCAGTTCCCCCCTTGTTTCTATATTTTTTCGCTGTCCTGTCACACTCGCTAAAAACACTAATCACA
CGGAAATCTGTTTTCAATAAAAACTCCAACTTTAACTCATTTTCAATTTCAACTGAAAGATTTTTTCATT
AGAGAATGTCTAGAACTAGGCCCGGGGAAAGCCGGGTTACCATAAGAAAAAAAATTACATTTTTTCTCGA
ATAGTAGAAACATATTGCAAGACTATTTTTCATTATTTCAGAACACACACTGGAGAGAGACCGTATCCAT
GTGCTCAATGTGAGAAGGCATTCACCGACAGCTCAACTCTTACAAAACATCTGAGAACCCATACTGGACA
TAAACCTTATGTTTGCTCAATTTGTATGATGAAATTCACACAGAGTGGGAACTTGCATAGGCACATGAAA
ACTCATAAATAGTTTTTCCTATTATGGAAGTAATGTTTCTAAATGAATATTGCCATTTTCTGCAAAATAT
TTTACAATCCACAAGTCTCGAACAAATTTAATCAATGTCTTGTTTTGATACAATTTAACAAATTCACTGT
GGAGAGGATTTACTATAAAAACGTTTTACACCAGCAAAAAATCAATAGAACATTTACATGATAAGGAGAA
TATATAAAAAGGGGGCATTATAATTTACTGATACAATATGGACAACATTTGAAGGATATGCAGATACATA
CGCGTTAGATACGACGGTTGATGTAGGAGGAGAGGTAGTCGAGGACCTCTTGGGAGATGATTCCGTTCCA
GGCTGGGTAACGGATGGATCCCTCGGCGGATCCCTTGAGTTGCTCGATGTGTTGCCACTCCTCGATTGGG
TTGGTCTCG
Features (pLannotate 1.2.2; 16 found; start..end, strand, type, name):
   1656..1811    -  CDS            YSH6_CAEEL (fragment): Protein predicted: Swiss-Prot protein existence level 4. From Caenorhabditis elegans.
   2266..2361    +  CDS            YSH6_CAEEL (fragment): Protein predicted: Swiss-Prot protein existence level 4. From Caenorhabditis elegans.
   2625..2645    -  protein_bind   attB2: mutant version of attB; core recombination site for the Gateway® BP reaction BP Clonase™
   3693..3713    -  protein_bind   attB3: mutant version of attB; core recombination site for the Gateway® BP reaction BP Clonase™
   3717..3874    +  CDS            lacZα (fragment): LacZα fragment of β-galactosidase; lacZ fragment
   3880..3979    -  misc_feature   bom (fragment): basis of mobility region from pBR322
   4081..4116    -  CDS            rop (fragment): Rop protein, which maintains plasmids at low copy number; rop
   4211..4315    +  promoter       AmpR promoter: bla
   4316..5176    +  CDS            AmpR: β-lactamase; bla; confers resistance to ampicillin, carbenicillin, and related antibiotics
   5347..5935    +  rep_origin     ori: high-copy-number ColE1/pMB1/pBR322/pUC origin of replication
   6117..6137    +  protein_bind   attB4: mutant version of attB; core recombination site for the Gateway® BP reaction BP Clonase™
   6308..6475    +  CDS            col-34 (fragment): COL34_CAEEL - Also known as ram-4. Experimental evidence at transcript level: Swiss-Prot protein existence level 2. Nematode cuticles are composed largely of collagen-like proteins. The cuticle functions both as an exoskeleton and as a barrier to protect the worm from its environment. From Caenorhabditis elegans.
   7599..7619    +  protein_bind   attB1: mutant version of attB; core recombination site for the Gateway® BP reaction BP Clonase™
   8483..8500    -  misc_feature   P element 5' end (fragment): No description available
   8611..9453    +  CDS            unc-119: UN119_CAEEL - Experimental evidence at protein level: Swiss-Prot protein existence level 1. Myristoyl-binding protein that acts as a cargo adapter: specifically binds the myristoyl moiety of a subset of N-terminally myristoylated proteins and is required for their localization. Plays a key role in ciliary membrane localization of proteins. Required for the establishment or function of the nervous system. From Caenorhabditis elegans.
  10298..1229    -  CDS            FLP1 (across the origin): FLP_YEAST - Experimental evidence at protein level: Swiss-Prot protein existence level 1. Part of the plasmid amplification system, which corrects any decrease in copy number caused by a rare missegregation event. Catalyzes the recombination between the large inverted repetitions of the 2-micron plasmid during plasmid replication. This recombination event changes the direction of one of the two replication forks in the bidirectionally replicating molecule, effectively resulting in multiple rounds of replication from a single initiation event. Binds specifically to the FLP recognition target (F
