[The description below was written by a language model from this plasmid's Addgene catalogue record and pLannotate feature annotations shown in this document.]
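Description:
pBN303 is a C. elegans expression plasmid built on the pBN9 backbone that drives tissue-specific production of the yeast site-specific recombinase FLP. In bacteria it is maintained as a high-copy plasmid through a ColE1/pUC-type origin and selected with ampicillin via the β-lactamase gene and its promoter. The 10.4 kb sequence also carries short remnants of lacZα, bom and rop from earlier cloning vectors. Gateway attB1, attB2, attB3 and attB4 recombination scars are scattered through it, suggesting that parts of the backbone derive from a multisite Gateway-assembled vector, although the insert itself is recorded as having been introduced by restriction cloning at unspecified sites.

The payload is recorded as Punc-47::FLP D5, in which the FLP D5 coding sequence is placed under the unc-47 promoter. The feature table detects the FLP open reading frame spanning the plasmid's numbering origin on the minus strand, but it does not annotate the promoter or any 3′ UTR. unc-47 is generally known as a marker of GABAergic neurons, so expression is expected to be restricted to that cell type, though the record says only "tissue-specific". The plasmid also contains an unc-119 coding sequence, the standard worm transformation marker that rescues the movement defect of unc-119 mutants and lets transgenic animals be identified. Fragments matching C. elegans genomic loci (col-34 and a predicted protein) are present and may be genomic flanking sequence, possibly homology arms for targeted insertion, but the record does not state their role.

The construct belongs to a FLP-based toolkit for spatiotemporal control of gene expression. Worms expressing FLP from it can be combined with transgenes carrying FRT-flanked cassettes, so that recombination, and hence gene activation or inactivation, occurs only in the cells where the promoter is active.
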