Addgene plasmid #86730: pBN303
Purpose: Tissue-specific FLP expression plasmid for C. elegans
Depositing lab: Peter Askjaer. Depositing organization: Centro Andaluz de Biologia del Desarrollo (CABD). Publication: An Efficient FLP-Based Toolkit for Spatiotemporal Control of Gene Expression in Caenorhabditis elegans. Munoz-Jimenez C, Ayuso C, Dobrzynska A, Torres-Mendez A, Ruiz PC, Askjaer P. Genetics. 2017 Aug;206(4):1763-1778. doi: 10.1534/genetics.117.201012. Epub 2017 Jun 23. PubMed 28646043.
Backbone
  Vector backbone: pBN9
  Vector type: Worm Expression
Growth in bacteria
  Bacterial resistance: Ampicillin, 100 μg/mL
  Growth temperature: 37°C
  Growth strain: DH5alpha
  Copy number: High Copy
Gene/Insert
  Gene/Insert name: Punc-47::FLP D5
  Species: C. elegans (nematode)
  Cloning method: Restriction Enzyme; 5′ cloning site unknown (unknown if destroyed); 3′ cloning site unknown (unknown if destroyed)
  Sequencing primers: 5′ unknown
Terms and licenses: Academic/Nonprofit Terms; Industry Terms: Not Available to Industry
How to cite: pBN303 was a gift from Peter Askjaer (Addgene plasmid # 86730 ; http://n2t.net/addgene:86730 ; RRID:Addgene_86730)
